Addgene plasmid #177666: pSIBR003
Purpose: (Empty Backbone) SIBR Intron 3 (Int3) interrupts the CDS of FnCas12a
Depositing lab: John van der Oost. Depositing organization: Wageningen University, Department Agrotechnology & Food Sciences. Publication: Streamlined CRISPR genome engineering in wild-type bacteria using SIBR-Cas. Patinios C, Creutzburg SCA, Arifah AQ, Adiego-Perez B, Gyimah EA, Ingham CJ, Kengen SWM, van der Oost J, Staals RHJ. Nucleic Acids Res. 2021 Oct 6. pii: 6382381. doi: 10.1093/nar/gkab893. PubMed 34614191.
Backbone
  Vector backbone: N/A
  Vector type: Bacterial Expression, CRISPR
  Promoter: lacUV5
Growth in bacteria
  Bacterial resistance: Kanamycin, 50 μg/mL
  Growth temperature: 37°C
  Growth strain: DH5alpha
  Copy number: Unknown
Resource information
  A portion of this plasmid was derived from a plasmid made by: Zetsche et al (2015); pY002 (#69975)
Terms and licenses: Academic/Nonprofit Terms; Industry Terms: Not Available to Industry
How to cite: pSIBR003 was a gift from John van der Oost (Addgene plasmid # 177666 ; http://n2t.net/addgene:177666 ; RRID:Addgene_177666)
