[The description below was written by a language model from this plasmid's Addgene catalogue record and pLannotate feature annotations shown in this document.]
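Description:
pSIBR003 is a 7.2 kb bacterial expression and CRISPR plasmid listed as an empty backbone, built around a Francisella novicida Cas12a (Cpf1) gene whose coding sequence is interrupted by SIBR intron 3 (Int3). The record names no vector backbone. The feature table, however, shows a pBBR1 oriV together with a pBBR1 Rep coding sequence (annotated as a fragment). This is the replication system of the broad-host-range plasmid from Bordetella bronchiseptica, consistent with use beyond E. coli. Selection is by kanamycin through the aphA1 (nptI) aminoglycoside phosphotransferase gene. Copy number is recorded as unknown. Part of the plasmid derives from an earlier FnCas12a plasmid, pY002.

The annotation places a lacUV5 promoter (a lac promoter with an "up" mutation) upstream of the cas12a open reading frame. The gap of several hundred bases between that promoter and the annotated cas12a match is where the intron presumably sits, although the intron is not annotated. A second lacUV5 promoter lies just downstream of cas12a. It may drive a CRISPR array or spacer cloning site, in keeping with the empty-backbone designation, but the record does not state this. An rrnB T1 terminator sits on the opposite strand upstream of the first promoter.

According to the stated purpose and the associated publication title, the intron belongs to the SIBR-Cas approach for streamlined genome engineering in wild-type bacteria. Interrupting the nuclease coding sequence means functional Cas12a is made only once the intron has been removed from the transcript, which allows control over when CRISPR counter-selection begins. The record gives no details of how the intron is regulated or how Int3 differs from other variants in the series.
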