Features (pLannotate 1.2.2; 7 found; start..end, strand, type, name):
    459..545     -  terminator     rrnB T1 terminator: Escherichia coli rrnB; transcription terminator T1 from the E. coli rrnB gene
    589..619     +  promoter       lac UV5 promoter: E. coli lac promoter with an "up" mutation
    975..4874    +  CDS            cas12a: CS12A_FRATN - Also known as cpf1 From Francisella tularensis subsp. novicida (strain U112).
   4954..4984    +  promoter       lac UV5 promoter: E. coli lac promoter with an "up" mutation
   5249..6061    +  CDS            aphA1: KKA1_ECOLX - Also known as nptI. Protein inferred from homology: Swiss-Prot protein existence level 3. Resistance to kanamycin and structurally-related aminoglycosides, including amikacin. From Escherichia coli.
   6136..6797    -  CDS            pBBR1 Rep (fragment): replication protein for the broad-host-range plasmid pBBR1 from Bordetella bronchiseptica
   6798..344     -  rep_origin     pBBR1 oriV (across the origin): replication origin of the broad-host-range plasmid pBBR1 from Bordetella bronchiseptica; requires the pBBR1 Rep protein for replication
>Addgene plasmid #177666 | pSIBR003 | addgene full sequence | sequence record 349050 | Addgene NGS Result
CCCTTCGACTGCCCCCACTCGCATAGGCTTGGGTCGTTCCAGGCGCGTCAAGGCCAAGCCGCTGCGCGGT
CGCTGCGCGAGCCTTGACCCGCCTTCCACTTGGTGTCCAACCGGCAAGCGAAGCGCGCAGGCCGCAGGCC
GGAGGCTTTTCCCCAGAGAAAATTAAAAAAATTGATGGGGCAAGGCCGCAGGCCGCGCAGTTGGAGCCGG
TGGGTATGTGGTCGAAGGCTGGGTAGCCGGTGGGCAATCCCTGTGGTCAAGCTCGTGGGCAGGCGCAGCC
TGTCCATCAGCTTGTCCAGCAGGGTTGTCCACGGGCCGAGCGAAGCGAGCCAGCCGGTGGCCGCTCGCGG
CCATCGTCCACATATCCACGGGCTGGCAAGGGAGCGCAGCGACCGCGCAGGGCGAAGCCCGGAGAGCAAG
CCCGTAGGGGGGGCGCGCCCAGCTGTCTAGGGCGGCGGATTTGTCCTACTCAGGAGAGCGTTCACCGACA
AACAACAGATAAAACGAAAGGCCCAGTCTTTCGACTGAGCCTTTCGTTTTATTTGATGCCTTTAATTAAA
GCGGATAACAATTTCACACAGGAGGCCGTTTACACTTTATGCTTCCGGCTCGTATAATGTGTGGGGAAAC
CACAACGGTTTCCCTCTAGAAATAATTTTGTTTAACTATAAGAAGGAGATATACATATGTCCTTGGGTTA
ATTGAGGCCTGAGTATAAGGTGACTTATACTTGTAATCTATCTAAACGGGGAACCTCTCTAGTAGACAAT
CCCGTGCTAAATTGATACCAGCATCGTCTTGATGCCCTTGGCAGCATAAATGCCTAACGACTATCCCTTT
GGGGAGTAGGGTCAAGTGACTCGAAACGATAGACAACTTGCTTTAACAAGTTGGAGATATAGTCTGCTCT
GCATGGTGACATGCAGCTGGATATAATTCCGGGGTAAGATTAACGACCTTATCTGAACATAATGCTATCA
ATTTATCAAGAATTTGTTAATAAATATAGTTTAAGTAAAACTCTAAGATTTGAGTTAATCCCACAGGGTA
AAACACTTGAAAACATAAAAGCAAGAGGTTTGATTTTAGATGATGAGAAAAGAGCTAAAGACTACAAAAA
GGCTAAACAAATAATTGATAAATATCATCAGTTTTTTATAGAGGAGATATTAAGTTCGGTTTGTATTAGC
GAAGATTTATTACAAAACTATTCTGATGTTTATTTTAAACTTAAAAAGAGTGATGATGATAATCTACAAA
AAGATTTTAAAAGTGCAAAAGATACGATAAAGAAACAAATATCTGAATATATAAAGGACTCAGAGAAATT
TAAGAATTTGTTTAATCAAAACCTTATCGATGCTAAAAAAGGGCAAGAGTCAGATTTAATTCTATGGCTA
AAGCAATCTAAGGATAATGGTATAGAACTATTTAAAGCCAATAGTGATATCACAGATATAGATGAGGCGT
TAGAAATAATCAAATCTTTTAAAGGTTGGACAACTTATTTTAAGGGTTTTCATGAAAATAGAAAAAATGT
TTATAGTAGCAATGATATTCCTACATCTATTATTTATAGGATAGTAGATGATAATTTGCCTAAATTTCTA
GAAAATAAAGCTAAGTATGAGAGTTTAAAAGACAAAGCTCCAGAAGCTATAAACTATGAACAAATTAAAA
AAGATTTGGCAGAAGAGCTAACCTTTGATATTGACTACAAAACATCTGAAGTTAATCAAAGAGTTTTTTC
ACTTGATGAAGTTTTTGAGATAGCAAACTTTAATAATTATCTAAATCAAAGTGGTATTACTAAATTTAAT
ACTATTATTGGTGGTAAATTTGTAAATGGTGAAAATACAAAGAGAAAAGGTATAAATGAATATATAAATC
TATACTCACAGCAAATAAATGATAAAACACTCAAAAAATATAAAATGAGTGTTTTATTTAAGCAAATTTT
AAGTGATACAGAATCTAAATCTTTTGTAATTGATAAGTTAGAAGATGATAGTGATGTAGTTACAACGATG
CAAAGTTTTTATGAGCAAATAGCAGCTTTTAAAACAGTAGAAGAAAAATCTATTAAAGAAACACTATCTT
TATTATTTGATGATTTAAAAGCTCAAAAACTTGATTTGAGTAAAATTTATTTTAAAAATGATAAATCTCT
TACTGATCTATCACAACAAGTTTTTGATGATTATAGTGTTATTGGTACAGCGGTACTAGAATATATAACT
CAACAAATAGCACCTAAAAATCTTGATAACCCTAGTAAGAAAGAGCAAGAATTAATAGCCAAAAAAACTG
AAAAAGCAAAATACTTATCTCTAGAAACTATAAAGCTTGCCTTAGAAGAATTTAATAAGCATAGAGATAT
AGATAAACAGTGTAGGTTTGAAGAAATACTTGCAAACTTTGCGGCTATTCCGATGATATTTGATGAAATA
GCTCAAAACAAAGACAATTTGGCACAGATATCTATCAAATATCAAAATCAAGGTAAAAAAGACCTACTTC
AAGCTAGTGCGGAAGATGATGTTAAAGCTATCAAGGATCTTTTAGATCAAACTAATAATCTCTTACATAA
ACTAAAAATATTTCATATTAGTCAGTCAGAAGATAAGGCAAATATTTTAGACAAGGATGAGCATTTTTAT
CTAGTATTTGAGGAGTGCTACTTTGAGCTAGCGAATATAGTGCCTCTTTATAACAAAATTAGAAACTATA
TAACTCAAAAGCCATATAGTGATGAGAAATTTAAGCTCAATTTTGAGAACTCGACTTTGGCTAATGGTTG
GGATAAAAATAAAGAGCCTGACAATACGGCAATTTTATTTATCAAAGATGATAAATATTATCTGGGTGTG
ATGAATAAGAAAAATAACAAAATATTTGATGATAAAGCTATCAAAGAAAATAAAGGCGAGGGTTATAAAA
AAATTGTTTATAAACTTTTACCTGGCGCAAATAAAATGTTACCTAAGGTTTTCTTTTCTGCTAAATCTAT
AAAATTTTATAATCCTAGTGAAGATATACTTAGAATAAGAAATCATTCCACACATACAAAAAATGGTAGT
CCTCAAAAAGGATATGAAAAATTTGAGTTTAATATTGAAGATTGCCGAAAATTTATAGATTTTTATAAAC
AGTCTATAAGTAAGCATCCGGAGTGGAAAGATTTTGGATTTAGATTTTCTGATACTCAAAGATATAATTC
TATAGATGAATTTTATAGAGAAGTTGAAAATCAAGGCTACAAACTAACTTTTGAAAATATATCAGAGAGC
TATATTGATAGCGTAGTTAATCAGGGTAAATTGTACCTATTCCAAATCTATAATAAAGATTTTTCAGCTT
ATAGCAAAGGGCGACCAAATCTACATACTTTATATTGGAAAGCGCTGTTTGATGAGAGAAATCTTCAAGA
TGTGGTTTATAAGCTAAATGGTGAGGCAGAGCTTTTTTATCGTAAACAATCAATACCTAAAAAAATCACT
CACCCAGCTAAAGAGGCAATAGCTAATAAAAACAAAGATAATCCTAAAAAAGAGAGTGTTTTTGAATATG
ATTTAATCAAAGATAAACGCTTTACTGAAGATAAGTTTTTCTTTCACTGTCCTATTACAATCAATTTTAA
ATCTAGTGGAGCTAATAAGTTTAATGATGAAATCAATTTATTGCTAAAAGAAAAAGCAAATGATGTTCAT
ATATTAAGTATAGATAGAGGTGAAAGACATTTAGCTTACTATACTTTGGTAGATGGTAAAGGCAATATCA
TCAAACAAGATACTTTCAACATCATTGGTAATGATAGAATGAAAACAAACTACCATGATAAGCTTGCTGC
AATAGAGAAAGATAGGGATTCAGCTAGGAAAGACTGGAAAAAGATAAATAACATCAAAGAGATGAAAGAG
GGCTATCTATCTCAGGTAGTTCATGAAATAGCTAAGCTAGTTATAGAGTATAATGCTATTGTGGTTTTTG
AGGATTTAAATTTTGGATTTAAAAGAGGGCGTTTCAAGGTAGAGAAGCAGGTCTATCAAAAGTTAGAAAA
AATGCTAATTGAGAAACTAAACTATCTAGTTTTCAAAGATAATGAGTTTGATAAAACTGGGGGAGTGCTT
AGAGCTTATCAGCTAACAGCACCTTTTGAGACTTTTAAAAAGATGGGTAAACAAACAGGTATTATCTACT
ATGTACCAGCTGGTTTTACTTCAAAAATTTGTCCTGTAACTGGTTTTGTAAATCAGTTATATCCTAAGTA
TGAAAGTGTCAGCAAATCTCAAGAGTTCTTTAGTAAGTTTGACAAGATTTGTTATAACCTTGATAAGGGC
TATTTTGAGTTTAGTTTTGATTATAAAAACTTTGGTGACAAGGCTGCCAAAGGCAAGTGGACTATAGCTA
GCTTTGGGAGTAGATTGATTAACTTTAGAAATTCAGATAAAAATCATAATTGGGATACTCGAGAAGTTTA
TCCAACTAAAGAGTTGGAGAAATTGCTAAAAGATTATTCTATCGAATATGGGCATGGCGAATGTATCAAA
GCAGCTATTTGCGGTGAGAGCGACAAAAAGTTTTTTGCTAAGCTAACTAGTGTCCTAAATACTATCTTAC
AAATGCGTAACTCAAAAACAGGTACTGAGTTAGATTATCTAATTTCACCAGTAGCAGATGTAAATGGCAA
TTTCTTTGATTCGCGACAGGCGCCAAAAAATATGCCTCAAGATGCTGATGCCAATGGTGCTTATCATATT
GGGCTAAAAGGTCTGATGCTACTAGGTAGGATCAAAAATAATCAAGAGGGCAAAAAACTCAATTTGGTTA
TCAAAAATGAAGAGTATTTTGAGTTCGTGCAGAATAGGAATAACTAAGCGGCCGCATAATGATGTGTTAT
CATTGATGCGAGGTCGCCTATACCTCCCCGCTTCGGCGGGGTTTTTTCCCGGGTTTACACTTTATGCTTC
CGGCTCGTATAATGTGTGGTCTAAGAACTTTAAATAATTTCTACTGTTGTAGATATGTCTTCCTGAGTGA
CGAGCAACGAGACTGGAAGACATGTCTAAGAACTTTAAATAATTTCTACTGTTGTAGATAGATACCGGAC
AACGTGTCTCCCCGCTTCGGCGGGGTTTTTTCCTAGGTTGTGTCTCAAAATCTCTGATGTTACATTGCAC
AAGATAAAAATATATCATCATGAACAATAAAACTGTCTGCTTACATAAACAGTAATACAAGGGGTGTTAT
GAGCCATATTCAGCGTGAAACGAGCTGTAGCCGTCCGCGTCTGAACAGCAACATGGATGCGGATCTGTAT
GGCTATAAATGGGCGCGTGATAACGTGGGTCAGAGCGGCGCGACCATTTATCGTCTGTATGGCAAACCGG
ATGCGCCGGAACTGTTTCTGAAACATGGCAAAGGCAGCGTGGCGAACGATGTGACCGATGAAATGGTGCG
TCTGAACTGGCTGACCGAATTTATGCCGCTGCCGACCATTAAACATTTTATTCGCACCCCGGATGATGCG
TGGCTGCTGACCACCGCGATTCCGGGCAAAACCGCGTTTCAGGTGCTGGAAGAATATCCGGATAGCGGCG
AAAACATTGTGGATGCGCTGGCCGTGTTTCTGCGTCGTCTGCATAGCATTCCGGTGTGCAACTGCCCGTT
TAACAGCGATCGTGTGTTTCGTCTGGCCCAGGCGCAGAGCCGTATGAACAACGGCCTGGTGGATGCGAGC
GATTTTGATGATGAACGTAACGGCTGGCCGGTGGAACAGGTGTGGAAAGAAATGCATAAACTGCTGCCGT
TTAGCCCGGATAGCGTGGTGACCCACGGCGATTTTAGCCTGGATAACCTGATTTTCGATGAAGGCAAACT
GATTGGCTGCATTGATGTGGGCCGTGTGGGCATTGCGGATCGTTATCAGGATCTGGCCATTCTGTGGAAC
TGCCTGGGCGAATTTAGCCCGAGCCTGCAAAAACGTCTGTTTCAGAAATATGGCATTGATAATCCGGATA
TGAACAAACTGCAATTTCATCTGATGCTGGATGAATTTTTCTAATAATTAATTGGACCGCGGTCCGAGAG
ACGCATGGCAGTATCTCAGACTGTGTATCGGCACGTCTCACTACTTACCGGCGCGGCAGCGTTACCCGTG
TCGGCGGCTCCAACGGCTCGCCATCGTCCAGAAAACACGGCTCATCGGGCATCGGCAGGCGCTGCTGCCC
GCGCCGTTCCCATTCCTCCGTTTCGGTCAAGGCTGGCAGGTCTGGTTCCATGCCCGGAATGCCGGGCTGG
CTGGGCGGCTCCTCGCCGGGGCCGGTCGGTAGTTGCTGCTCGCCCGGATACAGGGTCGGGATGCGGCGCA
GGTCGCCATGCCCCAACAGCGATTCGTCCTGGTCGTCGTGATCAACCACCACGGCGGCACTGAACACCGA
CAGGCGCAACTGGTCGCGGGGCTGGCCCCACGCCACGCGGTCATTGACCACGTAGGCCGACACGGTGCCG
GGGCCGTTGAGCTTCACGACGGAGATCCAGCGCTCGGCCACCAAGTCCTTGACTGCGTATTGGACCGTCC
GCAAAGAACGTCCGATGAGCTTGGAAAGTGTTTTCTGGCTGACCACCACGGCGTTCTGGTGGCCCATCTG
CGCCACGAGGTGATGCAGCAGCATTGCCGCCGTGGGTTTCCTCGCAATAAGCCCGGCCCACGCCTCATGC
GCTTTGCGTTCCGTTTGCACCCAGTGACCGGGCTTGTTCTTGGCTTGAATGCCGATTTCTCTGGACTGCG
TGGCCATGCTTATCTCCATGCGGTAGGGGTGCCGCACGGTTGCGGCACCATGCGCAATCAGCTGCAACTT
TTCGGCAGCGCGACAACAATTATGCGTTGCGTAAAAGTGGCAGTCAATTACAGATTTTCTTTAACCTACG
CAATGAGCTATTGCGGGGGGTGCCGCAATGAGCTGTTGCGTACCCCCCTTTTTTAAGTTGTTGATTTTTA
AGTCTTTCGCATTTCGCCCTATATCTAGTTCTTTGGTGCCCAAAGAAGGGCACCCCTGCGGGGTTCCCCC
ACGCCTTCGGCGCGGCTCCCCCTCCGGCAAAAAGTGGCCCCTCCGGGGCTTGTTGATCGACTGCGCGGCC
TTCGGCCTTGCCCAAGGTGGCGCTGCCCCCTTGGAACCCCCGCACTCGCCGCCGTGAGGCTCGGGGGGCA
GGCGGGCGGGCTTCG
