>Addgene plasmid #177666 | pSIBR003 | depositor partial sequence | sequence record 344713 | SIBR Intron 3
TCCTTGGGTTAATTGAGGCCTGAGTATAAGGTGACTTATACTTGTAATCTATCTAAACGGGGAACCTCTC
TAGTAGACAATCCCGTGCTAAATTGATACCAGCATCGTCTTGATGCCCTTGGCAGCATAAATGCCTAACG
ACTATCCCTTTGGGGAGTAGGGTCAAGTGACTCGAAACGATAGACAACTTGCTTTAACAAGTTGGAGATA
TAGTCTGCTCTGCATGGTGACATGCAGCTGGATATAATTCCGGGGTAAGATTAACGACCTTATCTGAACA
TAATGCTA
