>Addgene plasmid #177666 | pSIBR003 | depositor partial sequence | sequence record 344714 | FnCas12a exon 2
TCAATTTATCAAGAATTTGTTAATAAATATAGTTTAAGTAAAACTCTAAGATTTGAGTTAATCCCACAGG
GTAAAACACTTGAAAACATAAAAGCAAGAGGTTTGATTTTAGATGATGAGAAAAGAGCTAAAGACTACAA
AAAGGCTAAACAAATAATTGATAAATATCATCAGTTTTTTATAGAGGAGATATTAAGTTCGGTTTGTATT
AGCGAAGATTTATTACAAAACTATTCTGATGTTTATTTTAAACTTAAAAAGAGTGATGATGATAATCTAC
AAAAAGATTTTAAAAGTGCAAAAGATACGATAAAGAAACAAATATCTGAATATATAAAGGACTCAGAGAA
ATTTAAGAATTTGTTTAATCAAAACCTTATCGATGCTAAAAAAGGGCAAGAGTCAGATTTAATTCTATGG
CTAAAGCAATCTAAGGATAATGGTATAGAACTATTTAAAGCCAATAGTGATATCACAGATATAGATGAGG
CGTTAGAAATAATCAAATCTTTTAAAGGTTGGACAACTTATTTTAAGGGTTTTCATGAAAATAGAAAAAA
TGTTTATAGTAGCAATGATATTCCTACATCTATTATTTATAGGATAGTAGATGATAATTTGCCTAAATTT
CTAGAAAATAAAGCTAAGTATGAGAGTTTAAAAGACAAAGCTCCAGAAGCTATAAACTATGAACAAATTA
AAAAAGATTTGGCAGAAGAGCTAACCTTTGATATTGACTACAAAACATCTGAAGTTAATCAAAGAGTTTT
TTCACTTGATGAAGTTTTTGAGATAGCAAACTTTAATAATTATCTAAATCAAAGTGGTATTACTAAATTT
AATACTATTATTGGTGGTAAATTTGTAAATGGTGAAAATACAAAGAGAAAAGGTATAAATGAATATATAA
ATCTATACTCACAGCAAATAAATGATAAAACACTCAAAAAATATAAAATGAGTGTTTTATTTAAGCAAAT
TTTAAGTGATACAGAATCTAAATCTTTTGTAATTGATAAGTTAGAAGATGATAGTGATGTAGTTACAACG
ATGCAAAGTTTTTATGAGCAAATAGCAGCTTTTAAAACAGTAGAAGAAAAATCTATTAAAGAAACACTAT
CTTTATTATTTGATGATTTAAAAGCTCAAAAACTTGATTTGAGTAAAATTTATTTTAAAAATGATAAATC
TCTTACTGATCTATCACAACAAGTTTTTGATGATTATAGTGTTATTGGTACAGCGGTACTAGAATATATA
ACTCAACAAATAGCACCTAAAAATCTTGATAACCCTAGTAAGAAAGAGCAAGAATTAATAGCCAAAAAAA
CTGAAAAAGCAAAATACTTATCTCTAGAAACTATAAAGCTTGCCTTAGAAGAATTTAATAAGCATAGAGA
TATAGATAAACAGTGTAGGTTTGAAGAAATACTTGCAAACTTTGCGGCTATTCCGATGATATTTGATGAA
ATAGCTCAAAACAAAGACAATTTGGCACAGATATCTATCAAATATCAAAATCAAGGTAAAAAAGACCTAC
TTCAAGCTAGTGCGGAAGATGATGTTAAAGCTATCAAGGATCTTTTAGATCAAACTAATAATCTCTTACA
TAAACTAAAAATATTTCATATTAGTCAGTCAGAAGATAAGGCAAATATTTTAGACAAGGATGAGCATTTT
TATCTAGTATTTGAGGAGTGCTACTTTGAGCTAGCGAATATAGTGCCTCTTTATAACAAAATTAGAAACT
ATATAACTCAAAAGCCATATAGTGATGAGAAATTTAAGCTCAATTTTGAGAACTCGACTTTGGCTAATGG
TTGGGATAAAAATAAAGAGCCTGACAATACGGCAATTTTATTTATCAAAGATGATAAATATTATCTGGGT
GTGATGAATAAGAAAAATAACAAAATATTTGATGATAAAGCTATCAAAGAAAATAAAGGCGAGGGTTATA
AAAAAATTGTTTATAAACTTTTACCTGGCGCAAATAAAATGTTACCTAAGGTTTTCTTTTCTGCTAAATC
TATAAAATTTTATAATCCTAGTGAAGATATACTTAGAATAAGAAATCATTCCACACATACAAAAAATGGT
AGTCCTCAAAAAGGATATGAAAAATTTGAGTTTAATATTGAAGATTGCCGAAAATTTATAGATTTTTATA
AACAGTCTATAAGTAAGCATCCGGAGTGGAAAGATTTTGGATTTAGATTTTCTGATACTCAAAGATATAA
TTCTATAGATGAATTTTATAGAGAAGTTGAAAATCAAGGCTACAAACTAACTTTTGAAAATATATCAGAG
AGCTATATTGATAGCGTAGTTAATCAGGGTAAATTGTACCTATTCCAAATCTATAATAAAGATTTTTCAG
CTTATAGCAAAGGGCGACCAAATCTACATACTTTATATTGGAAAGCGCTGTTTGATGAGAGAAATCTTCA
AGATGTGGTTTATAAGCTAAATGGTGAGGCAGAGCTTTTTTATCGTAAACAATCAATACCTAAAAAAATC
ACTCACCCAGCTAAAGAGGCAATAGCTAATAAAAACAAAGATAATCCTAAAAAAGAGAGTGTTTTTGAAT
ATGATTTAATCAAAGATAAACGCTTTACTGAAGATAAGTTTTTCTTTCACTGTCCTATTACAATCAATTT
TAAATCTAGTGGAGCTAATAAGTTTAATGATGAAATCAATTTATTGCTAAAAGAAAAAGCAAATGATGTT
CATATATTAAGTATAGATAGAGGTGAAAGACATTTAGCTTACTATACTTTGGTAGATGGTAAAGGCAATA
TCATCAAACAAGATACTTTCAACATCATTGGTAATGATAGAATGAAAACAAACTACCATGATAAGCTTGC
TGCAATAGAGAAAGATAGGGATTCAGCTAGGAAAGACTGGAAAAAGATAAATAACATCAAAGAGATGAAA
GAGGGCTATCTATCTCAGGTAGTTCATGAAATAGCTAAGCTAGTTATAGAGTATAATGCTATTGTGGTTT
TTGAGGATTTAAATTTTGGATTTAAAAGAGGGCGTTTCAAGGTAGAGAAGCAGGTCTATCAAAAGTTAGA
AAAAATGCTAATTGAGAAACTAAACTATCTAGTTTTCAAAGATAATGAGTTTGATAAAACTGGGGGAGTG
CTTAGAGCTTATCAGCTAACAGCACCTTTTGAGACTTTTAAAAAGATGGGTAAACAAACAGGTATTATCT
ACTATGTACCAGCTGGTTTTACTTCAAAAATTTGTCCTGTAACTGGTTTTGTAAATCAGTTATATCCTAA
GTATGAAAGTGTCAGCAAATCTCAAGAGTTCTTTAGTAAGTTTGACAAGATTTGTTATAACCTTGATAAG
GGCTATTTTGAGTTTAGTTTTGATTATAAAAACTTTGGTGACAAGGCTGCCAAAGGCAAGTGGACTATAG
CTAGCTTTGGGAGTAGATTGATTAACTTTAGAAATTCAGATAAAAATCATAATTGGGATACTCGAGAAGT
TTATCCAACTAAAGAGTTGGAGAAATTGCTAAAAGATTATTCTATCGAATATGGGCATGGCGAATGTATC
AAAGCAGCTATTTGCGGTGAGAGCGACAAAAAGTTTTTTGCTAAGCTAACTAGTGTCCTAAATACTATCT
TACAAATGCGTAACTCAAAAACAGGTACTGAGTTAGATTATCTAATTTCACCAGTAGCAGATGTAAATGG
CAATTTCTTTGATTCGCGACAGGCGCCAAAAAATATGCCTCAAGATGCTGATGCCAATGGTGCTTATCAT
ATTGGGCTAAAAGGTCTGATGCTACTAGGTAGGATCAAAAATAATCAAGAGGGCAAAAAACTCAATTTGG
TTATCAAAAATGAAGAGTATTTTGAGTTCGTGCAGAATAGGAATAACTAA
