>Addgene plasmid #177666 | pSIBR003 | depositor partial sequence | sequence record 344715 | CRISPR array
GTCTAAGAACTTTAAATAATTTCTACTGTTGTAGATATGTCTTCCTGAGTGACGAGCAACGAGACTGGAA
GACATGTCTAAGAACTTTAAATAATTTCTACTGTTGTAGAT
